Addgene plasmid #238489: pT7-TaGu-END-3xF-ORF
Purpose: For production of C-term flag-tagged TaGu EN-dead ORF mRNA for mRNA transfection in PRINT
Depositing lab: Kathleen Collins. Depositing organization: University of California, Berkeley. Publication: Harnessing eukaryotic retroelement proteins for transgene insertion into human safe-harbor loci. Zhang X, Van Treeck B, Horton CA, McIntyre JJR, Palm SM, Shumate JL, Collins K. Nat Biotechnol. 2024 Feb 20. doi: 10.1038/s41587-024-02137-y. PubMed 38379101.
Backbone
  Vector backbone: pUC57min
  Vector type: IVT template
Growth in bacteria
  Bacterial resistance: Ampicillin, 100 μg/mL
  Growth temperature: 37°C
  Growth strain: DH5alpha
  Copy number: High Copy
Gene/Insert
  Gene/Insert name: R2 retroelement mRNA
  Species: Taeniopygia guttata
  Mutation: DD1057/1070->AA
  Tag / fusion protein: 3x-Flag (C terminal on insert)
  Cloning method: Gibson Cloning
  Sequencing primers: 5′ CAGGGTTATTGTCTCATGAGCGGATAC
Terms and licenses: Academic/Nonprofit Terms; Industry Terms: Not Available to Industry
How to cite: pT7-TaGu-END-3xF-ORF was a gift from Kathleen Collins (Addgene plasmid # 238489 ; http://n2t.net/addgene:238489 ; RRID:Addgene_238489)
