[The description below was written by a language model from this plasmid's Addgene catalogue record and pLannotate feature annotations shown in this document.]
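Description:
pT7-TaGu-END-3xF-ORF is an in vitro transcription template built on the small, high-copy pUC57min cloning backbone. It is propagated in E. coli using the ColE1/pUC-type origin of replication and selected with ampicillin through the β-lactamase (AmpR) gene and its native bla promoter. The sequenced record is about 5.9 kb. The plasmid is not designed for direct expression in cells. Instead, it serves as a DNA template from which bacteriophage T7 RNA polymerase synthesizes mRNA.

The payload is the open reading frame of the R2 non-LTR retroelement from the zebra finch, Taeniopygia guttata ("TaGu"), placed downstream of a T7 promoter near the start of the sequence. The automated feature table does not annotate the R2 coding region itself, but the long interval between the promoter and the 3xFLAG element fits the catalogued insert. That element is a C-terminal triple-FLAG epitope fused to the ORF, which allows the translated protein to be detected or immunoprecipitated. The ORF carries a double aspartate-to-alanine substitution (DD1057/1070->AA). The construct's name and stated purpose describe this as an endonuclease-dead ("END") version of the protein. No untranslated regions, poly(A) tract or terminator are annotated, so the record does not show how the 3′ end of the transcript is defined.

The stated use is production of FLAG-tagged, EN-dead R2 protein mRNA for transfection in PRINT, the depositors' method that uses retroelement proteins to insert transgenes into human safe-harbor loci. A catalytically disabled endonuclease variant would typically serve as a negative control or mechanistic comparison alongside the active protein, although the record does not say so explicitly.
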