Features (pLannotate 1.2.2; 5 found; start..end, strand, type, name):
     52..68      +  promoter       T7 promoter (fragment): promoter for bacteriophage T7 RNA polymerase
   3684..3749    +  CDS            3xFLAG: three tandem FLAG® epitope tags, followed by an enterokinase cleavage site
   4164..4752    -  rep_origin     ori: high-copy-number ColE1/pMB1/pBR322/pUC origin of replication
   4923..5783    -  CDS            AmpR: β-lactamase; bla; confers resistance to ampicillin, carbenicillin, and related antibiotics
   5784..12      -  promoter       AmpR promoter (across the origin): bla
>Addgene plasmid #238489 | pT7-TaGu-END-3xF-ORF | addgene full sequence | sequence record 472662 | Addgene NGS Result
AGGGGTTCCGCGCACATTTCCCCGAAAAGTGCCACCTGACGTCCCAATGATTAATACGACTCACTATAAG
GAATAAACTAGTATTCTTCTGGTCCCCACAGACTCAGAGAGAACCCGCCACCATGGAGAAGGTGATGGTC
ACCGTTCCGGACAAGAACCCTCCATGTCCATGCTGCGGCACCCGGGTGAACAGCGTGCTGAACCTTATCG
AGCACCTGAAGGTCAGCCACGGAAAGCGGGGCGTGTGCTTCCGGTGCGCGAAGTGTGGGAAGGAAAATAG
CAACTACCACAGCGTGGTGTGCCATTTCCCAAAATGTAGAGGACCTGAGACAGAGAAAGCTCCAGCCGGC
GAGTGGATTTGTGAAGTGTGCAACAGAGACTTCACCACCAAAATCGGCCTGGGCCAGCATAAGAGATTAG
CTCACCCCGCTGTTCGGAATCAGGAGAGAATCGTCGCCAGCCAGCCTAAGGAAACTAGCAACAGAGGCGC
TCACAAAAGATGCTGGACCAAAGAGGAGGAGGAACTGCTGATCAGACTGGAAGCCCAGTTTGAGGGCAAC
AAGAACATCAACAAGCTGATCGCAGAACACATCACCACAAAGACCGCCAAGCAGATCTCCGATAAGAGGA
GACTGCTGAGCCGCAAGCCTGCCGAGGAGCCTAGAGAGGAACCTGGCACATGCCACCACACCAGACGGGC
AGCTGCCAGCCTGAGAACAGAGCCCGAGATGTCCCACCACGCTCAGGCCGAAGATCGGGATAATGGCCCT
GGCCGGAGACCCCTGCCTGGTAGAGCCGCCGCCGGCGGCAGAACAATGGACGAGATCAGGAGACACCCTG
ACAAGGGCAATGGACAGCAGCGGCCTACCAAACAGAAGTCTGAGGAGCAGCTGCAAGCCTACTACAAAAA
GACACTGGAGGAGCGGCTGAGCGCCGGAGCCCTGAATACCTTCCCCCGCGCCTTCAAGCAAGTGATGGAA
GGCAGAGATATCAAGCTGGTGATCAACCAGACAGCCCAGGACTGCTTCGGCTGTCTGGAGAGCATCTCTC
AGATCAGAACAGCGACCAGAGATAAGAAAGATACCGTGACCAGAGAGAAGCACCCGAAGAAGCCATTCCA
AAAGTGGATGAAGGACCGGGCCATAAAGAAGGGCAACTACCTGAGGTTCCAGAGATTGTTCTACCTGGAC
CGAGGCAAACTGGCCAAGATCATCCTGGACGATATCGAATGCCTGAGCTGCGACATCCCCCTGTCTGAGA
TCTACAGCGTGTTTAAGACAAGATGGGAAACCACAGGAAGCTTCAAATCTCTGGGCGATTTTAAAACCTA
CGGCAAGGCCGACAACACTGCCTTCAGAGAACTGATTACAGCTAAGGAAATCGAGAAAAACGTGCAGGAG
ATGAGCAAGGGCAGCGCCCCTGGCCCTGACGGTATCACCCTGGGAGATGTGGTGAAAATGGACCCCGAGT
TCAGCCGCACAATGGAGATCTTCAACCTGTGGCTGACCACTGGCAAAATCCCTGACATGGTGCGGGGATG
CCGCACCGTGCTGATACCTAAGAGCAGCAAGCCAGATAGACTGAAGGATATCAACAACTGGCGGCCTATC
ACAATCGGCAGCATCCTGCTCCGGCTGTTTAGCAGAATCGTAACCGCCCGTCTGAGTAAGGCCTGTCCTC
TGAACCCCAGACAGCGGGGCTTCATCCGGGCCGCCGGCTGCAGCGAGAACCTCAAACTGCTGCAGACCAT
CATCTGGTCGGCCAAACGAGAGCACAGACCTCTCGGCGTGGTGTTCGTGGACATCGCCAAAGCTTTTGAT
ACCGTCTCCCACCAGCACATCATCCACGCCCTGCAGCAGCGGGAAGTGGACCCTCACATCGTGGGACTGG
TGTCCAACATGTACGAGAACATCAGCACTTATATCACCACCAAGAGAAACACCCACACAGACAAGATCCA
GATCAGAGTGGGCGTTAAGCAGGGCGATCCTATGTCTCCTCTGCTGTTCAACCTGGCTATGGACCCTCTG
CTCTGTAAACTGGAGGAGTCTGGCAAGGGATACCACAGAGGCCAAAGCTCCATCACCGCTATGGCCTTTG
CCGACGACCTGGTGCTGCTGTCTGATTCTTGGGAGAACATGAATACCAACATAAGCATCCTGGAAACATT
CTGCAACCTTACAGGCCTGAAAACCCAGGGACAAAAGTGCCACGGCTTTTACATCAAGCCTACCAAAGAC
AGCTACACCATCAACGACTGCGCCGCCTGGACCATCAACGGCACCCCTTTAAACATGATCGACCCTGGAG
AAAGCGAGAAGTATCTGGGCCTGCAGTTCGACCCCTGGATCGGCATCGCTAGAAGCGGCCTGAGCACAAA
GCTGGACTTTTGGCTGCAGAGAATTGACCAGGCCCCTCTGAAGCCTCTGCAGAAAACCGACATCCTGAAA
ACCTACACAATCCCTCGGCTGATCTACATTGCCGATCACAGCGAGGTAAAGACCGCCCTGCTGGAAACCC
TGGACCAAAAGATCAGAACCGCCGTGAAGGAATGGCTCCACCTGCCCCCCTGCACCTGCGACGCTATCCT
GTACAGCAGCACCAGGGACGGCGGCCTGGGCATCACCAAGCTGGCGGGCCTGATCCCCTCCGTCCAGGCT
AGACGGCTGCATAGAATCGCCCAGAGCAGCGATGACACAATGAAGTGCTTTATGGAAAAGGAAAAGATGG
AACAGCTGCACAAGAAGCTGTGGATTCAGGCCGGTGGCGACAGAGAGAACATTCCTAGCATCTGGGAGGC
GCCGCCTAGTAGCGAGCCTCCCAACAACGTGTCTACCAATTCTGAGTGGGAAGCCCCTACACAGAAGGAC
AAGTTCCCTAAGCCTTGTAATTGGAGAAAGAACGAGTTCAAGAAGTGGACAAAGCTGGCCTCTCAGGGCC
GGGGAATTGTGAATTTCGAGCGGGACAAGATCAGCAATCACTGGATTCAGTACTACAGAAGAATCCCACA
CAGAAAGCTGCTGACGGCCCTTCAGCTGAGAGCCAACGTGTACCCCACGCGGGAGTTCCTGGCCAGAGGT
AGACAGGACCAGTACATCAAGGCCTGCAGACATTGTGATGCTGATATCGAGTCTTGCGCCCACATCATCG
GCAACTGCCCTGTGACACAGGACGCGAGAATCAAAAGACACAACTACATCTGCGAGCTGCTGCTGGAAGA
GGCCAAGAAGAAGGACTGGGTGGTGTTCAAGGAACCCCACATCAGAGACAGCAATAAGGAACTCTATAAA
CCTGCCCTGATCTTCGTGAAGGACGCCCGGGCCCTGGTCGTGGCCGTGACCGTGAGATACGAGGCCGCCA
AGTCTAGCCTGGAGGAGGCTGCCGCCGAGAAAGTGCGGAAGTACAAGCACCTTGAAACAGAAGTGCGGCA
CCTGACCAACGCCAAGGACGTCACATTCGTGGGCTTCCCCCTGGGCGCCAGAGGCAAATGGCACCAGGAT
AACTTCAAGCTGCTGACAGAGCTGGGCCTGAGCAAGTCCCGCCAAGTGAAGATGGCCGAGACCTTCAGCA
CCGTGGCCCTGTTCTCCTCTGTGGACATCGTGCACATGTTCGCTAGCAGAGCCAGAAAGAGCATGGTGAT
GCATATGGGTGGAGGTAGCGGGGGCAGTGGAGGGATGGGGAGCGACTACAAAGACCATGACGGTGATTAT
AAAGATCATGACATCGATTACAAGGATGACGATGACAAGAAGTGATGACCTCGAGCTGGTACTGCATGCA
CGCAATGCTAGCTGCCCCTTTCCCGTCCTGGGTACCCCGAGTCTCCCCCGACCTCGGGTCCCAGGTATGC
TCCCACCTCCACCTGCCCCACTCACCACCTCTGCTAGTTCCAGACACCTCCCAAGCACGCAGCAATGCAG
CTCAAAACGCTTAGCCTAGCCACACCCCCACGGGAAACAGCAGTGATTAACCTTTAGCAATAAACGAAAG
TTTAACTAAGCTATACTAACCCCAGGGTTGGTCAATTTCGTGCCAGCCACACCCTGGAGCTAGCAAAAAA
AAAAAAAAAAAAAAAAAAAAAAAAAAGTCTTCATCGGAAAGAACATGTGAGCAAAAGGCCAGCAAAAGGC
CAGGAACCGTAAAAAGGCCGCGTTGCTGGCGTTTTTCCATAGGCTCCGCCCCCCTGACGAGCATCACAAA
AATCGACGCTCAAGTCAGAGGTGGCGAAACCCGACAGGACTATAAAGATACCAGGCGTTTCCCCCTGGAA
GCTCCCTCGTGCGCTCTCCTGTTCCGACCCTGCCGCTTACCGGATACCTGTCCGCCTTTCTCCCTTCGGG
AAGCGTGGCGCTTTCTCATAGCTCACGCTGTAGGTATCTCAGTTCGGTGTAGGTCGTTCGCTCCAAGCTG
GGCTGTGTGCACGAACCCCCCGTTCAGCCCGACCGCTGCGCCTTATCCGGTAACTATCGTCTTGAGTCCA
ACCCGGTAAGACACGACTTATCGCCACTGGCAGCAGCCACTGGTAACAGGATTAGCAGAGCGAGGTATGT
AGGCGGTGCTACAGAGTTCTTGAAGTGGTGGCCTAACTACGGCTACACTAGAAGAACAGTATTTGGTATC
TGCGCTCTGCTGAAGCCAGTTACCTTCGGAAAAAGAGTTGGTAGCTCTTGATCCGGCAAACAAACCACCG
CTGGTAGCGGTGGTTTTTTTGTTTGCAAGCAGCAGATTACGCGCAGAAAAAAAGGATCTCAAGAAGATCC
TTTGATCTTTTCTACGGGGTCTGACGCTCAGTGGAACGAAAACTCACGTTAAGGGATTTTGGTCATGAGA
TTATCAAAAAGGATCTTCACCTAGATCCTTTTAAATTAAAAATGAAGTTTTAAATCAATCTAAAGTATAT
ATGAGTAAACTTGGTCTGACAGTTACCAATGCTTAATCAGTGAGGCACCTATCTCAGCGATCTGTCTATT
TCGTTCATCCATAGTTGCCTGACTCCCCGTCGTGTAGATAACTACGATACGGGAGGGCTTACCATCTGGC
CCCAGTGCTGCAATGATACCGCGAGACCCACGCTCACCGGCTCCAGATTTATCAGCAATAAACCAGCCAG
CCGGAAGGGCCGAGCGCAGAAGTGGTCCTGCAACTTTATCCGCCTCCATCCAGTCTATTAATTGTTGCCG
GGAAGCTAGAGTAAGTAGTTCGCCAGTTAATAGTTTGCGCAACGTTGTTGCCATTGCTACAGGCATCGTG
GTGTCACGCTCGTCGTTTGGTATGGCTTCATTCAGCTCCGGTTCCCAACGATCAAGGCGAGTTACATGAT
CCCCCATGTTGTGCAAAAAAGCGGTTAGCTCCTTCGGTCCTCCGATCGTTGTCAGAAGTAAGTTGGCCGC
AGTGTTATCACTCATGGTTATGGCAGCACTGCATAATTCTCTTACTGTCATGCCATCCGTAAGATGCTTT
TCTGTGACTGGTGAGTACTCAACCAAGTCATTCTGAGAATAGTGTATGCGGCGACCGAGTTGCTCTTGCC
CGGCGTCAATACGGGATAATACCGCGCCACATAGCAGAACTTTAAAAGTGCTCATCATTGGAAAACGTTC
TTCGGGGCGAAAACTCTCAAGGATCTTACCGCTGTTGAGATCCAGTTCGATGTAACCCACTCGTGCACCC
AACTGATCTTCAGCATCTTTTACTTTCACCAGCGTTTCTGGGTGAGCAAAAACAGGAAGGCAAAATGCCG
CAAAAAAGGGAATAAGGGCGACACGGAAATGTTGAATACTCATACTCTTCCTTTTTCAATATTATTGAAG
CATTTATCAGGGTTATTGTCTCATGAGCGGATACATATTTGAATGTATTTAGAAAAATAAACAAAT
